>Addgene plasmid #205556 | pFH2.214_mCherry-PP7x12 | addgene full sequence | sequence record 408800 | Addgene NGS Result
GACGGATCGGGAGATCTCCCGATCCCCTATGGTGCACTCTCAGTACAATCTGCTCTGATGCCGCATAGTT
AAGCCAGTATCTGCTCCCTGCTTGTGTGTTGGAGGTCGCTGAGTAGTGCGCGAGCAAAATTTAAGCTACA
ACAAGGCAAGGCTTGACCGACAATTGCATGAAGAATCTGCTTAGGGTTAGGCGTTTTGCGCTGCTTCGCG
ATGTACGGGCCAGATATACGCGTTGACATTGATTATTGACTAGTTATTAATAGTAATCAATTACGGGGTC
ATTAGTTCATAGCCCATATATGGAGTTCCGCGTTACATAACTTACGGTAAATGGCCCGCCTGGCTGACCG
CCCAACGACCCCCGCCCATTGACGTCAATAATGACGTATGTTCCCATAGTAACGCCAATAGGGACTTTCC
ATTGACGTCAATGGGTGGAGTATTTACGGTAAACTGCCCACTTGGCAGTACATCAAGTGTATCATATGCC
AAGTACGCCCCCTATTGACGTCAATGACGGTAAATGGCCCGCCTGGCATTATGCCCAGTACATGACCTTA
TGGGACTTTCCTACTTGGCAGTACATCTACGTATTAGTCATCGCTATTACCATGGTGATGCGGTTTTGGC
AGTACATCAATGGGCGTGGATAGCGGTTTGACTCACGGGGATTTCCAAGTCTCCACCCCATTGACGTCAA
TGGGAGTTTGTTTTGGCACCAAAATCAACGGGACTTTCCAAAATGTCGTAACAACTCCGCCCCATTGACG
CAAATGGGCGGTAGGCGTGTACGGTGGGAGGTCTATATAAGCAGAGCTCTCTGGCTAACTAGAGAACCCA
CTGCTTACTGGCTTATCGAAATTAATACGACTCACTATAGGGAGACCCAAGCTGGCTAGCGTTTAAACTT
AAGCTTGGTACCGCCACCATGGTGAGCAAGGGCGAGGAGGATAACATGGCCATCATCAAGGAGTTCATGC
GCTTCAAGGTGCACATGGAGGGCTCCGTGAACGGCCACGAGTTCGAGATCGAGGGCGAGGGCGAGGGCCG
CCCCTACGAGGGCACCCAGACCGCCAAGCTGAAGGTGACCAAGGGTGGCCCCCTGCCCTTCGCCTGGGAC
ATCCTGTCCCCTCAGTTCATGTACGGCTCCAAGGCCTACGTGAAGCACCCCGCCGACATCCCCGACTACT
TGAAGCTGTCCTTCCCCGAGGGCTTCAAGTGGGAGCGCGTGATGAACTTCGAGGACGGCGGCGTGGTGAC
CGTGACCCAGGACTCCTCCCTGCAGGACGGCGAGTTCATCTACAAGGTGAAGCTGCGCGGCACCAACTTC
CCCTCCGACGGCCCCGTAATGCAGAAGAAGACCATGGGCTGGGAGGCCTCCTCCGAGCGGATGTACCCCG
AGGACGGCGCCCTGAAGGGCGAGATCAAGCAGAGGCTGAAGCTGAAGGACGGCGGCCACTACGACGCTGA
GGTCAAGACCACCTACAAGGCCAAGAAGCCCGTGCAGCTGCCCGGCGCCTACAACGTCAACATCAAGTTG
GACATCACCTCCCACAACGAGGACTACACCATCGTGGAACAGTACGAACGCGCCGAGGGCCGCCACTCCA
CCGGCGGCATGGACGAGCTGTACAAGTAGAAGCAGTGGTATCAACGCAGAGTTCGTCGGCAGCGTCGGCG
CGCCATTTAAATGCGGCCGCCCGAGCCCACGAGACACTCTGCGTTGATACCACTGCTTCAGAGTAGTTGA
ATGAGCCACGGATCCGCACCAGAGGATATGGCCTCGGTGCCTCAGCATCTTCAGATGTGCTGTCACTGTC
CAATCTTCAAGCCAGCAGAGCATATGGGCTCGCTGGCTCCACTGTCATTACAGTGGACCTGATCTTCTCC
AATCAAAGGAGCAGAGGATATGGCCTCGCTCCCTCCGACTACATCAGGCTGGAAGTGACATCCATCATTC
ATCCCAGCAGAGCATATGGGCTCGCTGGGACCACAGCATGCCTCGAAGTGCTGAGAGACTATCATCAAAC
CGACAGAGGATATGGCCTCGTCGGCTCCTACTCCCTCCTGGTGGAATACTTCTCCACTCTTCAACCCAGC
AGAGCATATGGGCTCGCTGGGTCCATCAGAGATACAAGATCTCTCGACAGATCCTACCTGCAAAGCACCA
GAGGATATGGCCTCGGTGCCTCAGCATCTTCAGATGTGCTGTCACTGTCCAATCTTCAAGCCAGCAGAGC
ATATGGGCTCGCTGGCTCCACTGTCATTACAGTGGACCTGATCTTCTCCAATCAAAGGAGCAGAGGATAT
GGCCTCGCTCCCTCCGACTACATCAGGCTGGAAGTGACATCCATCATTCATCCCAGCAGAGCATATGGGC
TCGCTGGGACCACAGCATGCCTCGAAGTGCTGAGAGACTATCATCAAACCGACAGAGGATATGGCCTCGT
CGGCTCCTACTCCCTCCTGGTGGAATACTTCTCCACTCTTCAACCCAGCAGAGCATATGGGCTCGCTGGG
TCCATCAGTCTAGAGGGCCCGTTTAAACCCGCTGATCAGCCTCGACTGTGCCTTCTAGTTGCCAGCCATC
TGTTGTTTGCCCCTCCCCCGTGCCTTCCTTGACCCTGGAAGGTGCCACTCCCACTGTCCTTTCCTAATAA
AATGAGGAAATTGCATCGCATTGTCTGAGTAGGTGTCATTCTATTCTGGGGGGTGGGGTGGGGCAGGACA
GCAAGGGGGAGGATTGGGAAGACAATAGCAGGCATGCTGGGGATGCGGTGGGCTCTATGGCTTCTGAGGC
GGAAAGAACCAGCTGGGGCTCTAGGGGGTATCCCC
[124 nt withheld, positions 2836-2959]
C
[91 nt withheld, positions 2961-3051]
A
[49 nt withheld, positions 3053-3101]
CCTTTGACGTTGGAGTCCACGTTCTTT
[37 nt withheld, positions 3129-3165]
ACCCTATCTCGGTCTATTCTTTTGATTTATAAGGGATTTTGCCGATTTCGGCCTATTGGTTAAAAAATGA
GCTGATTTAACAAAAATTTAACGCGAATTAATTCTGTGGAATGTGTGTCAGTTAGGGTGTGGAAAGTCCC
CAGGCTCCCCAGCAGGCAGAAGTATGCAAAGCATGCATCTCAATTAGTCAGCAACCAGGTGTGGAAAGTC
CCCAGGCTCCCCAGCAGGCAGAAGTATGCAAAGCATGCATCTCAATTAGTCAGCAACCATAGTCCCGCCC
CTAACTCCGCCCATCCCGCCCCTAACTCCGCCCAGTTCCGCCCATTCTCCGCCCCATGGCTGACTAATTT
TTTTTATTTATGCAGAGGCCGAGGCCGCCTCTGCCTCTGAGCTATTCCAGAAGTAGTGAGGAGGCTTTTT
TGGAGGCCTAGGCTTTTGCAAAAAGCTCCCGGGAGCTTGTATATCCATTTTCGGATCTGATCAAGAGACA
GGATGAGGATCGTTTCGCATGATTGAACAAGATGGATTGCACGCAGGTTCTCCGGCCGCTTGGGTGGAGA
GGCTATTCGGCTATGACTGGGCACAACAGACAATCGGCTGCTCTGATGCCGCCGTGTTCCGGCTGTCAGC
GCAGGGGCGCCCGGTTCTTTTTGTCAAGACCGACCTGTCCGGTGCCCTGAATGAACTGCAGGACGAGGCA
GCGCGGCTATCGTGGCTGGCCACGACGGGCGTTCCTTGCGCAGCTGTGCTCGACGTTGTCACTGAAGCGG
GAAGGGACTGGCTGCTATTGGGCGAAGTGCCGGGGCAGGATCTCCTGTCATCTCACCTTGCTCCTGCCGA
GAAAGTATCCATCATGGCTGATGCAATGCGGCGGCTGCATACGCTTGATCCGGCTACCTGCCCATTCGAC
CACCAAGCGAAACATCGCATCGAGCGAGCACGTACTCGGATGGAAGCCGGTCTTGTCGATCAGGATGATC
TGGACGAAGAGCATCAGGGGCTCGCGCCAGCCGAACTGTTCGCCAGGCTCAAGGCGCGCATGCCCGACGG
CGAGGATCTCGTCGTGACCCATGGCGATGCCTGCTTGCCGAATATCATGGTGGAAAATGGCCGCTTTTCT
GGATTCATCGACTGTGGCCGGCTGGGTGTGGCGGACCGCTATCAGGACATAGCGTTGGCTACCCGTGATA
TTGCTGAAGAGCTTGGCGGCGAATGGGCTGACCGCTTCCTCGTGCTTTACGGTATCGCCGCTCCCGATTC
GCAGCGCATCGCCTTCTATCGCCTTCTTGACGAGTTCTTCTGAGCGGGACTCTGGGGTTCGAAATGACCG
ACCAAGCGACGCCCAACCTGCCATCACGAGATTTCGATTCCACCGCCGCCTTCTATGAAAGGTTGGGCTT
CGGAATCGTTTTCCGGGACGCCGGCTGGATGATCCTCCAGCGCGGGGATCTCATGCTGGAGTTCTTCGCC
CACCCCAACTTGTTTATTGCAGCTTATAATGGTTACAAATAAAGCAATAGCATCACAAATTTCACAAATA
AAGCATTTTTTTCACTGCATTCTAGTTGTGGTTTGTCCAAACTCATCAATGTATCTTATCATGTCTGTAT
ACCGTCGACCTCTAGCTAGAGCTTGGCGTAATCATGGTCATAGCTGTTTCCTGTGTGAAATTGTTATCCG
CTCACAATTCCACACAACATACGAGCCGGAAGCATAAAGTGTAAAGCCTGGGGTGCCTAATGAGTGAGCT
AACTCACATTAATTGCGTTGCGCTCACTGCCCGCTTTCCAGTCGGGAAACCTGTCGTGCCAGCTGCATTA
ATGAATCGGCCAACGCGCGGGGAGAGGCGGTTTGCGTATTGGGCGCTCTTCCGCTTCCTCGCTCACTGAC
TCGCTGCGCTCGGTCGTTCGGCTGCGGCGAGCGGTATCAGCTCACTCAAAGGCGGTAATACGGTTATCCA
CAGAATCAGGGGATAACGCAGGAAAGAACATGTGAGCAAAAGGCCAGCAAAAGGCCAGGAACCGTAAAAA
GGCCGCGTTGCTGGCGTTTTTCCATAGGCTCCGCCCCCCTGACGAGCATCACAAAAATCGACGCTCAAGT
CAGAGGTGGCGAAACCCGACAGGACTATAAAGATACCAGGCGTTTCCCCCTGGAAGCTCCCTCGTGCGCT
CTCCTGTTCCGACCCTGCCGCTTACCGGATACCTGTCCGCCTTTCTCCCTTCGGGAAGCGTGGCGCTTTC
TCATAGCTCACGCTGTAGGTATCTCAGTTCGGTGTAGGTCGTTCGCTCCAAGCTGGGCTGTGTGCACGAA
CCCCCCGTTCAGCCCGACCGCTGCGCCTTATCCGGTAACTATCGTCTTGAGTCCAACCCGGTAAGACACG
ACTTATCGCCACTGGCAGCAGCCACTGGTAACAGGATTAGCAGAGCGAGGTATGTAGGCGGTGCTACAGA
GTTCTTGAAGTGGTGGCCTAACTACGGCTACACTAGAAGAACAGTATTTGGTATCTGCGCTCTGCTGAAG
CCAGTTACCTTCGGAAAAAGAGTTGGTAGCTCTTGATCCGGCAAACAAACCACCGCTGGTAGCGGTGGTT
TTTTTGTTTGCAAGCAGCAGATTACGCGCAGAAAAAAAGGATCTCAAGAAGATCCTTTGATCTTTTCTAC
GGGGTCTGACGCTCAGTGGAACGAAAACTCACGTTAAGGGATTTTGGTCATGAGATTATCAAAAAGGATC
TTCACCTAGATCCTTTTAAATTAAAAATGAAGTTTTAAATCAATCTAAAGTATATATGAGTAAACTTGGT
CTGACAGTTACCAATGCTTAATCAGTGAGGCACCTATCTCAGCGATCTGTCTATTTCGTTCATCCATAGT
TGCCTGACTCCCCGTCGTGTAGATAACTACGATACGGGAGGGCTTACCATCTGGCCCCAGTGCTGCAATG
ATACCGCGAGACCCACGCTCACCGGCTCCAGATTTATCAGCAATAAACCAGCCAGCCGGAAGGGCCGAGC
GCAGAAGTGGTCCTGCAACTTTATCCGCCTCCATCCAGTCTATTAATTGTTGCCGGGAAGCTAGAGTAAG
TAGTTCGCCAGTTAATAGTTTGCGCAACGTTGTTGCCATTGCTACAGGCATCGTGGTGTCACGCTCGTCG
TTTGGTATGGCTTCATTCAGCTCCGGTTCCCAACGATCAAGGCGAGTTACATGATCCCCCATGTTGTGCA
AAAAAGCGGTTAGCTCCTTCGGTCCTCCGATCGTTGTCAGAAGTAAGTTGGCCGCAGTGTTATCACTCAT
GGTTATGGCAGCACTGCATAATTCTCTTACTGTCATGCCATCCGTAAGATGCTTTTCTGTGACTGGTGAG
TACTCAACCAAGTCATTCTGAGAATAGTGTATGCGGCGACCGAGTTGCTCTTGCCCGGCGTCAATACGGG
ATAATACCGCGCCACATAGCAGAACTTTAAAAGTGCTCATCATTGGAAAACGTTCTTCGGGGCGAAAACT
CTCAAGGATCTTACCGCTGTTGAGATCCAGTTCGATGTAACCCACTCGTGCACCCAACTGATCTTCAGCA
TCTTTTACTTTCACCAGCGTTTCTGGGTGAGCAAAAACAGGAAGGCAAAATGCCGCAAAAAAGGGAATAA
GGGCGACACGGAAATGTTGAATACTCATACTCTTCCTTTTTCAATATTATTGAAGCATTTATCAGGGTTA
TTGTCTCATGAGCGGATACATATTTGAATGTATTTAGAAAAATAAACAAATAGGGGTTCCGCGCACATTT
CCCCGAAAAGTGCCACCTGACGTC
Features (pLannotate 1.2.2; 20 found; start..end, strand, type, name):
     28..80      -  misc_feature   bom (fragment): basis of mobility region from pBR322
    235..614     +  enhancer       CMV enhancer: human cytomegalovirus immediate early enhancer
    615..818     +  promoter       CMV promoter: human cytomegalovirus (CMV) immediate early promoter
    814..847     +  LTR            5' LTR (truncated) (fragment): truncated 5' long terminal repeat (LTR) from HIV-1
    863..881     +  promoter       T7 promoter: promoter for bacteriophage T7 RNA polymerase
    929..1639    +  CDS            mCherry: monomeric derivative of DsRed fluorescent protein (Shaner et al., 2004) mammalian codon-optimized
   2566..2790    +  polyA_signal   bGH poly(A) signal: bovine growth hormone polyadenylation signal
   2794..2815    +  promoter       SV40 promoter (fragment): SV40 enhancer and early promoter
   2836..3264    +  rep_origin     f1 ori (sequence partly withheld): f1 bacteriophage origin of replication; arrow indicates direction of (+) strand synthesis
   3278..3607    +  promoter       SV40 promoter: SV40 enhancer and early promoter
   3674..4465    +  CDS            neo: KKA2_KLEPN - Also known as kan, nptII. Experimental evidence at protein level: Swiss-Prot protein existence level 1. Resistance to kanamycin, neomycin, paromomycin, ribostamycin, butirosin and gentamicin B. From Klebsiella pneumoniae.
   4489..4647    +  CDS            ble (fragment): BLE_KLEPN - Experimental evidence at protein level: Swiss-Prot protein existence level 1. Binding protein with a strong affinity to the bleomycin family of antibiotics. Binds to CL990; an antimitotic-antibiotic compound. From Klebsiella pneumoniae.
   4642..4763    +  polyA_signal   SV40 poly(A) signal: SV40 polyadenylation signal
   4836..4852    -  protein_bind   lac operator: The lac repressor binds to the lac operator to inhibit transcription in E. coli. This inhibition can be relieved by adding lactose or isopropyl-β-D-thiogalactopyranoside (IPTG). lac repressor encoded by lacI
   4860..4890    -  promoter       lac promoter: promoter for the E. coli lac operon
   4905..4926    -  protein_bind   CAP binding site: CAP binding activates transcription in the presence of cAMP. E. coli catabolite activator protein
   4939..5031    -  CDS            lacI (fragment): lac repressor; lacI; The lac repressor binds to the lac operator to inhibit transcription in E. coli. This inhibition can be relieved by adding lactose or isopropyl-β-D-thiogalactopyranoside (IPTG).
   5214..5802    -  rep_origin     ori: high-copy-number ColE1/pMB1/pBR322/pUC origin of replication
   5973..6833    -  CDS            AmpR: β-lactamase; bla; confers resistance to ampicillin, carbenicillin, and related antibiotics
   6834..6938    -  promoter       AmpR promoter: bla
