[The description below was written by a language model from this plasmid's Addgene catalogue record and pLannotate feature annotations shown in this document.]
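Description:
pFH2.214_mCherry-PP7x12 is a mammalian expression plasmid built on the pcDNA3.1 backbone that produces an mCherry transcript carrying an RNA "export tag" made of twelve tandem PP7 stem-loop aptamers. It is propagated in E. coli as a high-copy plasmid through a ColE1/pUC-type origin and selected with ampicillin via the β-lactamase gene and its native promoter. The use of a recombination-deficient cloning strain is consistent with the repetitive aptamer array. An f1 origin and remnants of lac regulatory sequence are also present from the backbone.

The expression cassette consists of the human CMV immediate-early enhancer and promoter, followed by a T7 promoter, a mammalian codon-optimized mCherry coding sequence, and the bovine growth hormone polyadenylation signal. The feature table leaves roughly 900 nt between the end of mCherry and the bGH poly(A) signal unannotated. This is the likely position of the PP7x12 array in the 3′ untranslated region, although the annotation does not confirm this directly. PP7 stem-loops are bound with high affinity by the PP7 bacteriophage coat protein, so tagged transcripts can be recognized by proteins fused to that coat protein.

A second cassette, with the SV40 early promoter driving the neomycin phosphotransferase gene and an SV40 poly(A) signal, would allow G418 selection in mammalian cells, although the catalogue lists only mCherry as the marker. According to the record, the plasmid serves to express an mCherry reporter RNA bearing the export tag, in the context of work on engineered RNA export from living cells. The mCherry fluorescence also reports on expression of the tagged RNA.
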