Addgene plasmid #205556: pFH2.214_mCherry-PP7x12
Purpose: Express mCherry-PP7x12 (export tag consisting of 12 tandem repeats of PP7 stem-loop aptamer)
Depositing lab: Michael Elowitz. Depositing organization: California Institute of Technology. Publication: Engineering RNA export for measurement and manipulation of living cells. Horns F, Martinez JA, Fan C, Haque M, Linton JM, Tobin V, Santat L, Maggiolo AO, Bjorkman PJ, Lois C, Elowitz MB. Cell. 2023 Jul 10:S0092-8674(23)00689-X. doi: 10.1016/j.cell.2023.06.013. PubMed 37437570.
Backbone
  Vector backbone: pcDNA3.1
  Vector type: Mammalian Expression
  Selectable markers: mCherry
Growth in bacteria
  Bacterial resistance: Ampicillin, 100 μg/mL
  Growth temperature: 37°C
  Growth strain: NEB Stable
  Copy number: High Copy
Gene/Insert
  Gene/Insert name: mCherry
  Species: Synthetic
  Mutation: WT
  Promoter: CMV
  Cloning method: Restriction Enzyme; 5′ cloning site unknown (unknown if destroyed); 3′ cloning site unknown (unknown if destroyed)
Terms and licenses: Academic/Nonprofit Terms; Industry Terms: Not Available to Industry
How to cite: pFH2.214_mCherry-PP7x12 was a gift from Michael Elowitz (Addgene plasmid # 205556 ; http://n2t.net/addgene:205556 ; RRID:Addgene_205556)
